>Addgene plasmid #114315 | pCLX-PGK-hTERT | depositor full sequence | sequence record 215806 | Full Sequence
GTCGACATTGATTATTGACTAGTTATTAATAGTAATCAATTACGGGGTCATTAGTTCATAGCCCATATAT
GGAGTTCCGCGTTACATAACTTACGGTAAATGGCCCGCCTGGCTGACCGCCCAACGACCCCCGCCCATTG
ACGTCAATAATGACGTATGTTCCCATAGTAACGCCAATAGGGACTTTCCATTGACGTCAATGGGTGGACT
ATTTACGGTAAACTGCCCACTTGGCAGTACATCAAGTGTATCATATGCCAAGTACGCCCCCTATTGACGT
CAATGACGGTAAATGGCCCGCCTGGCATTATGCCCAGTACATGACCTTATGGGACTTTCCTACTTGGCAG
TACATCTACGTATTAGTCATCGCTATTACCATGGGAGGCGTGGCCTGGGCGGGACTGGGGAGTGGCGAGC
CCTCAGATCCTGCATATAAGCAGCTGCTTTTTGCCTGTACTGGGTCTCTCTGGTTAGACCAGATCTGAGC
CTGGGAGCTCTCTGGCTAACTAGGGAACCCACTGCTTAAGCCTCAATAAAGCTTGCCTTGAGTGCTTCAA
GTAGTGTGTGCCCGTCTGTTGTGTGACTCTGGTAACTAGAGATCCCTCAGACCCTTTTAGTCAGTGTGGA
AAATCTCTAGCAGTGGCGCCCGAACAGGGACTTGAAAGCGAAAGGGAAACCAGAGGAGCTCTCTCGACGC
AGGACTCGGCTTGCTGAAGCGCGCACGGCAAGAGGCGAGGGGCGGCGACTGGTGAGTACGCCAAAAATTT
TGACTAGCGGAGGCTAGAAGGAGAGAGATGGGTGCGAGAGCGTCAGTATTAAGCGGGGGAGAATTAGATC
GCGATGGGAAAAAATTCGGTTAAGGCCAGGGGGAAAGAAAAAATATAAATTAAAACATATAGTATGGGCA
AGCAGGGAGCTAGAACGATTCGCAGTTAATCCTGGCCTGTTAGAAACATCAGAAGGCTGTAGACAAATAC
TGGGACAGCTACAACCATCCCTTCAGACAGGATCAGAAGAACTTAGATCATTATATAATACAGTAGCAAC
CCTCTATTGTGTGCATCAAAGGATAGAGATAAAAGACACCAAGGAAGCTTTAGACAAGATAGAGGAAGAG
CAAAACAAAAGTAAGAAAAAAGCACAGCAAGCAGCAGGATCTTCAGACCTGGAAATTCCCTACAATCCCC
AAAGTCAAGGAGTAGTAGAATCTATGAATAAAGAATTAAAGAAAATTATAGGACAGGTAAGAGATCAGGC
TGAACATCTTAAGACAGCAGTACAAATGGCAGTATTCATCCACAATTTTAAAAGAAAAGGGGGGATTGGG
GGGTACAGTGCAGGGGAAAGAATAGTAGACATAATAGCAACAGACATACAAACTAAAGAATTACAAAAAC
AAATTACAAAAATTCAAAATTTTCGGGTTTATTACAGGGACAGCAGAAATCCACTTTGGAAAGGACCAGC
AAAGCTCCTCTGGAAAGGTGAAGGGGCAGTAGTAATACAAGATAATAGTGACATAAAAGTAGTGCCAAGA
AGAAAAGCAAAGATCATTAGGGATTATGGAAAACAGATGGCAGGTGATGATTGTGTGGCAAGTAGACAGG
ATGAGGATTAGAACATGGAAAAGTTTAGTAAAACACCATAAGGAGGAGATATGAGGGACAATTGGAGAAG
TGAATTATATAAATATAAAGTAGTAAAAATTGAACCATTAGGAGTAGCACCCACCAAGGCAAAGAGAAGA
GTGGTGCAGAGAGAAAAAAGAGCAGTGGGAATAGGAGCTTTGTTCCTTGGGTTCTTGGGAGCAGCAGGAA
GCACTATGGGCGCAGCGTCAATGACGCTGACGGTACAGGCCAGACAATTATTGTCTGGTATAGTGCAGCA
GCAGAACAATTTGCTGAGGGCTATTGAGGCGCAACAGCATCTGTTGCAACTCACAGTCTGGGGCATCAAG
CAGCTCCAGGCAAGAATCCTGGCTGTGGAAAGATACCTAAAGGATCAACAGCTCCTGGGGATTTGGGGTT
GCTCTGGAAAACTCATTTGCACCACTGCTGTGCCTTGGAATGCTAGTTGGAGTAATAAATCTCTGGAACA
GATTTGGAATCACACGACCTGGATGGAGTGGGACAGAGAAATTAACAATTACACAAGCTTAATACACTCC
TTAATTGAAGAATCGCAAAACCAGCAAGAAAAGAATGAACAAGAATTATTGGAATTAGATAAATGGGCAA
GTTTGTGGAATTGGTTTAACATAACAAATTGGCTGTGGTATATAAAATTATTCATAATGATAGTAGGAGG
CTTGGTAGGTTTAAGAATAGTTTTTGCTGTACTTTCTATAGTGAATAGAGTTAGGCAGGGATATTCACCA
TTATCGTTTCAGACCCACCTCCCAACCCCGAGGGGACCCGACAGGCCCGAAGGAATAGAAGAAGAAGGTG
GAGAGAGAGACAGAGACAGATCCATTCGATTAGTGAACGGATCTCGACGGTATCGCTAGTGATTATCGGA
TCAACTTTGTATAGAAAAGTTGCCACGGGGTTGGGGTTGCGCCTTTTCCAAGGCAGCCCTGGGTTTGCGC
AGGGACGCGGCTGCTCTGGGCGTGGTTCCGGGAAACGCAGCGGCGCCGACCCTGGGTCTCGCACATTCTT
CACGTCCGTTCGCAGCGTCACCCGGATCTTCGCCGCTACCCTTGTGGGCCCCCCGGCGACGCTTCCTGCT
CCGCCCCTAAGTCGGGAAGGTTCCTTGCGGTTCGCGGCGTGCCGGACGTGACAAACGGAAGCCGCACGTC
TCACTAGTACCCTCGCAGACGGACAGCGCCAGGGAGCAATGGCAGCGCGCCGACCGCGATGGGCTGTGGC
CAATAGCGGCTGCTCAGCGGGGCGCGCCGAGAGCAGCGGCCGGGAAGGGGCGGTGCGGGAGGCGGGGTGT
GGGGCGGTAGTGTGGGCCCTGTTCCTGCCCGCGCGGTGTTCCGCATTCTGCAAGCCTCCGGAGCGCACGT
CGGCAGTCGGCTCCCTCGTTGACCGAATCACCGACCTCTCTCCCCAGGCAAGTTTGTACAAAAAAGCAGG
CTACTAGTGAGGAACCAATTCAGTCGACTGGATCCGGTACCGAATTAATTCGTCCTGCTGCGCACGTGGG
AAGCCCTGGCCCCGGCCACCCCCGCGATGCCGCGCGCTCCCCGCTGCCGAGCCGTGCGCTCCCTGCTGCG
CAGCCACTACCGCGAGGTGCTGCCGCTGGCCACGTTCGTGCGGCGCCTGGGGCCCCAGGGCTGGCGGCTG
GTGCAGCGCGGGGACCCGGCGGCTTTCCGCGCGCTGGTGGCCCAGTGCCTGGTGTGCGTGCCCTGGGACG
CACGGCCGCCCCCCGCCGCCCCCTCCTTCCGCCAGGTGTCCTGCCTGAAGGAGCTGGTGGCCCGAGTGCT
GCAGAGGCTGTGCGAGCGCGGCGCGAAGAACGTGCTGGCCTTCGGCTTCGCGCTGCTGGACGGGGCCCGC
GGGGGCCCCCCCGAGGCCTTCACCACCAGCGTGCGCAGCTACCTGCCCAACACGGTGACCGACGCACTGC
GGGGGAGCGGGGCGTGGGGGCTGCTGCTGCGCCGCGTGGGCGACGACGTGCTGGTTCACCTGCTGGCACG
CTGCGCGCTCTTTGTGCTGGTGGCTCCCAGCTGCGCCTACCAGGTGTGCGGGCCGCCGCTGTACCAGCTC
GGCGCTGCCACTCAGGCCCGGCCCCCGCCACACGCTAGTGGACCCCGAAGGCGTCTGGGATGCGAACGGG
CCTGGAACCATAGCGTCAGGGAGGCCGGGGTCCCCCTGGGCCTGCCAGCCCCGGGTGCGAGGAGGCGCGG
GGGCAGTGCCAGCCGAAGTCTGCCGTTGCCCAAGAGGCCCAGGCGTGGCGCTGCCCCTGAGCCGGAGCGG
ACGCCCGTTGGGCAGGGGTCCTGGGCCCACCCGGGCAGGACGCGTGGACCGAGTGACCGTGGTTTCTGTG
TGGTGTCACCTGCCAGACCCGCCGAAGAAGCCACCTCTTTGGAGGGTGCGCTCTCTGGCACGCGCCACTC
CCACCCATCCGTGGGCCGCCAGCACCACGCGGGCCCCCCATCCACATCGCGGCCACCACGTCCCTGGGAC
ACGCCTTGTCCCCCGGTGTACGCCGAGACCAAGCACTTCCTCTACTCCTCAGGCGACAAGGAGCAGCTGC
GGCCCTCCTTCCTACTCAGCTCTCTGAGGCCCAGCCTGACTGGCGCTCGGAGGCTCGTGGAGACCATCTT
TCTGGGTTCCAGGCCCTGGATGCCAGGGACTCCCCGCAGGTTGCCCCGCCTGCCCCAGCGCTACTGGCAA
ATGCGGCCCCTGTTTCTGGAGCTGCTTGGGAACCACGCGCAGTGCCCCTACGGGGTGCTCCTCAAGACGC
ACTGCCCGCTGCGAGCTGCGGTCACCCCAGCAGCCGGTGTCTGTGCCCGGGAGAAGCCCCAGGGCTCTGT
GGCGGCCCCCGAGGAGGAGGACACAGACCCCCGTCGCCTGGTGCAGCTGCTCCGCCAGCACAGCAGCCCC
TGGCAGGTGTACGGCTTCGTGCGGGCCTGCCTGCGCCGGCTGGTGCCCCCAGGCCTCTGGGGCTCCAGGC
ACAACGAACGCCGCTTCCTCAGGAACACCAAGAAGTTCATCTCCCTGGGGAAGCATGCCAAGCTCTCGCT
GCAGGAGCTGACGTGGAAGATGAGCGTGCGGGGCTGCGCTTGGCTGCGCAGGAGCCCAGGGGTTGGCTGT
GTTCCGGCCGCAGAGCACCGTCTGCGTGAGGAGATCCTGGCCAAGTTCCTGCACTGGCTGATGAGTGTGT
ACGTCGTCGAGCTGCTCAGGTCTTTCTTTTATGTCACGGAGACCACGTTTCAAAAGAACAGGCTCTTTTT
CTACCGGAAGAGTGTCTGGAGCAAGTTGCAAAGCATTGGAATCAGACAGCACTTGAAGAGGGTGCAGCTG
CGGGAGCTGTCGGAAGCAGAGGTCAGGCAGCATCGGGAAGCCAGGCCCGCCCTGCTGACGTCCAGACTCC
GCTTCATCCCCAAGCCTGACGGGCTGCGGCCGATTGTGAACATGGACTACGTCGTGGGAGCCAGAACGTT
CCGCAGAGAAAAGAGGGCCGAGCGTCTCACCTCGAGGGTGAAGGCACTGTTCAGCGTGCTCAACTACGAG
CGGGCGCGGCGCCCCGGCCTCCTGGGCGCCTCTGTGCTGGGCCTGGACGATATCCACAGGGCCTGGCGCA
CCTTCGTGCTGCGTGTGCGGGCCCAGGACCCGCCGCCTGAGCTGTACTTTGTCAAGGTGGATGTGACGGG
CGCGTACGACACCATCCCCCAGGACAGGCTCACGGAGGTCATCGCCAGCATCATCAAACCCCAGAACACG
TACTGCGTGCGTCGGTATGCCGTGGTCCAGAAGGCCGCCCATGGGCACGTCCGCAAGGCCTTCAAGAGCC
ACGTCTCTACCTTGACAGACCTCCAGCCGTACATGCGACAGTTCGTGGCTCACCTGCAGGAGACCAGCCC
GCTGAGGGATGCCGTCGTCATCGAGCAGAGCTCCTCCCTGAATGAGGCCAGCAGTGGCCTCTTCGACGTC
TTCCTACGCTTCATGTGCCACCACGCCGTGCGCATCAGGGGCAAGTCCTACGTCCAGTGCCAGGGGATCC
CGCAGGGCTCCATCCTCTCCACGCTGCTCTGCAGCCTGTGCTACGGCGACATGGAGAACAAGCTGTTTGC
GGGGATTCGGCGGGACGGGCTGCTCCTGCGTTTGGTGGATGATTTCTTGTTGGTGACACCTCACCTCACC
CACGCGAAAACCTTCCTCAGGACCCTGGTCCGAGGTGTCCCTGAGTATGGCTGCGTGGTGAACTTGCGGA
AGACAGTGGTGAACTTCCCTGTAGAAGACGAGGCCCTGGGTGGCACGGCTTTTGTTCAGATGCCGGCCCA
CGGCCTATTCCCCTGGTGCGGCCTGCTGCTGGATACCCGGACCCTGGAGGTGCAGAGCGACTACTCCAGC
TATGCCCGGACCTCCATCAGAGCCAGTCTCACCTTCAACCGCGGCTTCAAGGCTGGGAGGAACATGCGTC
GCAAACTCTTTGGGGTCTTGCGGCTGAAGTGTCACAGCCTGTTTCTGGATTTGCAGGTGAACAGCCTCCA
GACGGTGTGCACCAACATCTACAAGATCCTCCTGCTGCAGGCGTACAGGTTTCACGCATGTGTGCTGCAG
CTCCCATTTCATCAGCAAGTTTGGAAGAACCCCACATTTTTCCTGCGCGTCATCTCTGACACGGCCTCCC
TCTGCTACTCCATCCTGAAAGCCAAGAACGCAGGGATGTCGCTGGGGGCCAAGGGCGCCGCCGGCCCTCT
GCCCTCCGAGGCCGTGCAGTGGCTGTGCCACCAAGCATTCCTGCTCAAGCTGACTCGACACCGTGTCACC
TACGTGCCACTCCTGGGGTCACTCAGGACAGCCCAGACGCAGCTGAGTCGGAAGCTCCCGGGGACGACGC
TGACTGCCCTGGAGGCCGCAGCCAACCCGGCACTGCCCTCAGACTTCAAGACCATCCTGGACTGAGTCGA
ATCTAGACCCAGCTTTCTTGTACAAAGTGGTGATAATCGAATTCCGATAATCAACCTCTGGATTACAAAA
TTTGTGAAAGATTGACTGGTATTCTTAACTATGTTGCTCCTTTTACGCTATGTGGATACGCTGCTTTAAT
GCCTTTGTATCATGCTATTGCTTCCCGTATGGCTTTCATTTTCTCCTCCTTGTATAAATCCTGGTTGCTG
TCTCTTTATGAGGAGTTGTGGCCCGTTGTCAGGCAACGTGGCGTGGTGTGCACTGTGTTTGCTGACGCAA
CCCCCACTGGTTGGGGCATTGCCACCACCTGTCAGCTCCTTTCCGGGACTTTCGCTTTCCCCCTCCCTAT
TGCCACGGCGGAACTCATCGCCGCCTGCCTTGCCCGCTGCTGGACAGGGGCTCGGCTGTTGGGCACTGAC
AATTCCGTGGTGTTGTCGGGGAAGCTGACGTCCTTTCCATGGCTGCTCGCCTGTGTTGCCACCTGGATTC
TGCGCGGGACGTCCTTCTGCTACGTCCCTTCGGCCCTCAATCCAGCGGACCTTCCTTCCCGCGGCCTGCT
GCCGGCTCTGCGGCCTCTTCCGCGTCTTCGCCTTCGCCCTCAGACGAGTCGGATCTCCCTTTGGGCCGCC
TCCCCGCATCGGGAATTCCCGCGGTTCGCTTTAAGACCAATGACTTACAAGGCAGCTGTAGATCTTAGCC
ACTTTTTAAAAGAAAAGGGGGGACTGGAAGGGCTAATTCACTCCCAACGAAGACAAGATGGGATCAATTC
ACCATGGGAATAACTTCGTATAGCATACATTATACGAAGTTATGCTGCTTTTTGCTTGTACTGGGTCTCT
CTGGTTAGACCAGATCTGAGCCTGGGAGCTCTCTGGCTAACTAGGGAACCCACTGCTTAAGCCTCAATAA
AGCTTGCCTTGAGTGCTTCAAGTAGTGTGTGCCCGTCTGTTGTGTGACTCTGGTAACTAGAGATCCCTCA
GACCCTTTTAGTCAGTGTGGAAAATCTCTAGCAGCATCTAGTTGAATCGCCAGTGTGTCGAGCTAGCAGA
TCTTTTTCCCTCTGCCAAAAATTATGGGGACATCATGAAGCCCCTTGAGCATCTGACTTCTGGCTAATAA
AGGAAATTTATTTTCATTGCAATAGTGTGTTGGAATTTTTTGTGTCTCTCACTCGGAAGGACATATGGGA
GGGCAAATCATTTAAAACATCAGAATGAGTATTTGGTTTAGAGTTTGGCAACATATGCCATATGCTGGCT
GCCATGAACAAAGGTGGCTATAAAGAGGTCATCAGTATATGAAACAGCCCCCTGCTGTCCATTCCTTATT
CCATAGAAAAGCCTTGACTTGAGGTTAGATTTTTTTTATATTTTGTTTTGTGTTATTTTTTTCTTTAACA
TCCCTAAAATTTTCCTTACATGTTTTACTAGCCAGATTTTTCCTCCTCTCCTGACTACTCCCAGTCATAG
CTGTCCCTCTTCTCTTATGAAGATCCCTCGACCTGCAGCCCAAGCTTGGCGTAATCATGGTCATAGCTGT
TTCCTGTGTGAAATTGTTATCCGCTCACAATTCCACACAACATACGAGCCGGAAGCATAAAGTGTAAAGC
CTGGGGTGCCTAATGAGTGAGCTAACTCACATTAATTGCGTTGCGCTCACTGCCCGCTTTCCAGTCGGGA
AACCTGTCGTGCCAGCGGATCCGCATCTCAATTAGTCAGCAACCATAGTCCCGCCCCTAACTCCGCCCAT
CCCGCCCCTAACTCCGCCCAGTTCCGCCCATTCTCCGCCCCATGGCTGACTAATTTTTTTTATTTATGCA
GAGGCCGAGGCCGCCTCGGCCTCTGAGCTATTCCAGAAGTAGTGAGGAGGCTTTTTTGGAGGCCTAGGCT
TTTGCAAAAAGCTAACTTGTTTATTGCAGCTTATAATGGTTACAAATAAAGCAATAGCATCACAAATTTC
ACAAATAAAGCATTTTTTTCACTGCATTCTAGTTGTGGTTTGTCCAAACTCATCAATGTATCTTATCATG
TCTGGATCCGCTGCATTAATGAATCGGCCAACGCGCGGGGAGAGGCGGTTTGCGTATTGGGCGCTCTTCC
GCTTCCTCGCTCACTGACTCGCTGCGCTCGGTCGTTCGGCTGCGGCGAGCGGTATCAGCTCACTCAAAGG
CGGTAATACGGTTATCCACAGAATCAGGGGATAACGCAGGAAAGAACATGTGAGCAAAAGGCCAGCAAAA
GGCCAGGAACCGTAAAAAGGCCGCGTTGCTGGCGTTTTTCCATAGGCTCCGCCCCCCTGACGAGCATCAC
AAAAATCGACGCTCAAGTCAGAGGTGGCGAAACCCGACAGGACTATAAAGATACCAGGCGTTTCCCCCTG
GAAGCTCCCTCGTGCGCTCTCCTGTTCCGACCCTGCCGCTTACCGGATACCTGTCCGCCTTTCTCCCTTC
GGGAAGCGTGGCGCTTTCTCAATGCTCACGCTGTAGGTATCTCAGTTCGGTGTAGGTCGTTCGCTCCAAG
CTGGGCTGTGTGCACGAACCCCCCGTTCAGCCCGACCGCTGCGCCTTATCCGGTAACTATCGTCTTGAGT
CCAACCCGGTAAGACACGACTTATCGCCACTGGCAGCAGCCACTGGTAACAGGATTAGCAGAGCGAGGTA
TGTAGGCGGTGCTACAGAGTTCTTGAAGTGGTGGCCTAACTACGGCTACACTAGAAGGACAGTATTTGGT
ATCTGCGCTCTGCTGAAGCCAGTTACCTTCGGAAAAAGAGTTGGTAGCTCTTGATCCGGCAAACAAACCA
CCGCTGGTAGCGGTGGTTTTTTTGTTTGCAAGCAGCAGATTACGCGCAGAAAAAAAGGATCTCAAGAAGA
TCCTTTGATCTTTTCTACGGGGTCTGACGCTCAGTGGAACGAAAACTCACGTTAAGGGATTTTGGTCATG
AGATTATCAAAAAGGATCTTCACCTAGATCCTTTTAAATTAAAAATGAAGTTTTAAATCAATCTAAAGTA
TATATGAGTAAACTTGGTCTGACAGTTACCAATGCTTAATCAGTGAGGCACCTATCTCAGCGATCTGTCT
ATTTCGTTCATCCATAGTTGCCTGACTCCCCGTCGTGTAGATAACTACGATACGGGAGGGCTTACCATCT
GGCCCCAGTGCTGCAATGATACCGCGAGACCCACGCTCACCGGCTCCAGATTTATCAGCAATAAACCAGC
CAGCCGGAAGGGCCGAGCGCAGAAGTGGTCCTGCAACTTTATCCGCCTCCATCCAGTCTATTAATTGTTG
CCGGGAAGCTAGAGTAAGTAGTTCGCCAGTTAATAGTTTGCGCAACGTTGTTGCCATTGCTACAGGCATC
GTGGTGTCACGCTCGTCGTTTGGTATGGCTTCATTCAGCTCCGGTTCCCAACGATCAAGGCGAGTTACAT
GATCCCCCATGTTGTGCAAAAAAGCGGTTAGCTCCTTCGGTCCTCCGATCGTTGTCAGAAGTAAGTTGGC
CGCAGTGTTATCACTCATGGTTATGGCAGCACTGCATAATTCTCTTACTGTCATGCCATCCGTAAGATGC
TTTTCTGTGACTGGTGAGTACTCAACCAAGTCATTCTGAGAATAGTGTATGCGGCGACCGAGTTGCTCTT
GCCCGGCGTCAATACGGGATAATACCGCGCCACATAGCAGAACTTTAAAAGTGCTCATCATTGGAAAACG
TTCTTCGGGGCGAAAACTCTCAAGGATCTTACCGCTGTTGAGATCCAGTTCGATGTAACCCACTCGTGCA
CCCAACTGATCTTCAGCATCTTTTACTTTCACCAGCGTTTCTGGGTGAGCAAAAACAGGAAGGCAAAATG
CCGCAAAAAAGGGAATAAGGGCGACACGGAAATGTTGAATACTCATACTCTTCCTTTTTCAATATTATTG
AAGCATTTATCAGGGTTATTGTCTCATGAGCGGATACATATTTGAATGTATTTAGAAAAATAAACAAATA
GGGGTTCCGCGCACATTTCCCCGAAAAGTGCCACCTG
Features (pLannotate 1.2.2; 29 found; start..end, strand, type, name):
      4..383     +  enhancer       CMV enhancer: human cytomegalovirus immediate early enhancer
    385..642     +  LTR            5' LTR (truncated): truncated 5' long terminal repeat (LTR) from HIV-1
    689..814     +  misc_feature   HIV-1 Ψ: packaging signal of human immunodeficiency virus type 1
    798..1157    +  CDS            HIV-1 gag (fragment): gag protein from human immunodeficiency virus 1; gag
   1306..1423    +  misc_feature   cPPT/CTS: central polypurine tract and central termination sequence of HIV-1
   1566..1649    +  CDS            vif (fragment): VIF_HV1BR - Experimental evidence at protein level: Swiss-Prot protein existence level 1. Counteracts the innate antiviral activity of host APOBEC3F and APOBEC3G. Forms a complex with host APOBEC3F and APOBEC3G thus preventing the entry of these lethally hypermutating enzymes into progeny virions. Recruits an active E3 ubiquitin ligase complex composed of elongin BC, CUL5, and RBX2 to induce polyubiquitination of APOBEC3G and APOBEC3F. In turn, they are directed to the 26S proteasome for degradation. Vif interaction with APOBEC3G also blocks its cytidine deaminase activity in a proteasome-inde
   1783..2016    +  misc_feature   RRE: The Rev response element (RRE) of HIV-1 allows for Rev-dependent mRNA export from the nucleus to the cytoplasm.
   2393..2493    +  CDS            Rev (fragment): human immunodeficiency virus 1 (HIV-1) Rev protein; rev; enhances nuclear export of unspliced and incompletely spliced viral mRNAs
   2522..2542    +  protein_bind   attB4: mutant version of attB; core recombination site for the Gateway® BP reaction BP Clonase™
   2547..3057    +  promoter       hPGK promoter: human phosphoglycerate kinase 1 promoter
   3059..3079    +  protein_bind   attB1: mutant version of attB; core recombination site for the Gateway® BP reaction BP Clonase™
   3177..6575    +  CDS            hTERT: human telomerase reverse transcriptase, the catalytic subunit of telomerase; TERT; prevents telomere shortening and allows postsenescent cells to proliferate beyond crisis (Counter et al., 1998); also known as EST2
   6587..6611    -  protein_bind   attB2: mutant version of attB; recombination site for the Gateway® BP reaction BP Clonase™
   6629..7217    +  misc_feature   WPRE: woodchuck hepatitis virus posttranscriptional regulatory element
   7250..7339    +  CDS            nef (fragment): NEF_HV1LA - Experimental evidence at protein level: Swiss-Prot protein existence level 1. Extracellular Nef protein targets CD4(+) T-lymphocytes for apoptosis by interacting with CXCR4 surface receptors. From Human immunodeficiency virus type 1 group M subtype B (isolate Lai) (HIV-1).
   7360..7393    +  protein_bind   loxP: Cre-mediated recombination occurs in the 8-bp core sequence (GCATACAT). Cre recombinase
   7413..7593    +  LTR            5' LTR (truncated): truncated 5' long terminal repeat (LTR) from HIV-1
   7696..7751    +  polyA_signal   β-globin poly(A) signal: rabbit β-globin polyadenylation signal (Gil and Proudfoot, 1987)
   8134..8150    -  protein_bind   lac operator: The lac repressor binds to the lac operator to inhibit transcription in E. coli. This inhibition can be relieved by adding lactose or isopropyl-β-D-thiogalactopyranoside (IPTG). lac repressor encoded by lacI
   8158..8188    -  promoter       lac promoter: promoter for the E. coli lac operon
   8203..8224    -  protein_bind   CAP binding site: CAP binding activates transcription in the presence of cAMP. E. coli catabolite activator protein
   8237..8276    -  CDS            lacI (fragment): lac repressor; lacI; The lac repressor binds to the lac operator to inhibit transcription in E. coli. This inhibition can be relieved by adding lactose or isopropyl-β-D-thiogalactopyranoside (IPTG).
   8283..8305    +  promoter       SV40 promoter (fragment): SV40 enhancer and early promoter
   8329..8464    +  rep_origin     SV40 ori: SV40 origin of replication
   8484..8618    +  polyA_signal   SV40 poly(A) signal: SV40 polyadenylation signal
   8620..8674    -  CDS            lacI (fragment): lac repressor; lacI; The lac repressor binds to the lac operator to inhibit transcription in E. coli. This inhibition can be relieved by adding lactose or isopropyl-β-D-thiogalactopyranoside (IPTG).
   8857..9445    -  rep_origin     ori: high-copy-number ColE1/pMB1/pBR322/pUC origin of replication
   9616..10476   -  CDS            AmpR: β-lactamase; bla; confers resistance to ampicillin, carbenicillin, and related antibiotics
  10477..10581   -  promoter       AmpR promoter: bla
