>Addgene plasmid #114315 | pCLX-PGK-hTERT | addgene full sequence | sequence record 218852 | Addgene NGS Result
CAACTTTGTATAGAAAAGTTGCCACGGGGTTGGGGTTGCGCCTTTTCCAAGGCAGCCCTGGGTTTGCGCA
GGGACGCGGCTGCTCTGGGCGTGGTTCCGGGAAACGCAGCGGCGCCGACCCTGGGTCTCGCACATTCTTC
ACGTCCGTTCGCAGCGTCACCCGGATCTTCGCCGCTACCCTTGTGGGCCCCCCGGCGACGCTTCCTGCTC
CGCCCCTAAGTCGGGAAGGTTCCTTGCGGTTCGCGGCGTGCCGGACGTGACAAACGGAAGCCGCACGTCT
CACTAGTACCCTCGCAGACGGACAGCGCCAGGGAGCAATGGCAGCGCGCCGACCGCGATGGGCTGTGGCC
AATAGCGGCTGCTCAGCAGGGCGCGCCGAGAGCAGCGGCCGGGAAGGGGCGGTGCGGGAGGCGGGGTGTG
GGGCGGTAGTGTGGGCCCTGTTCCTGCCCGCGCGGTGTTCCGCATTCTGCAAGCCTCCGGAGCGCACGTC
GGCAGTCGGCTCCCTCGTTGACCGAATCACCGACCTCTCTCCCCAGGCAAGTTTGTACAAAAAAGCAGGC
TACTAGTGAGGAACCAATTCAGTCGACTGGATCCGGTACCGAATTAATTCGTCCTGCTGCGCACGTGGGA
AGCCCTGGCCCCGGCCACCCCCGCGATGCCGCGCGCTCCCCGCTGCCGAGCCGTGCGCTCCCTGCTGCGC
AGCCACTACCGCGAGGTGCTGCCGCTGGCCACGTTCGTGCGGCGCCTGGGGCCCCAGGGCTGGCGGCTGG
TGCAGCGCGGGGACCCGGCGGCTTTCCGCGCGCTGGTGGCCCAGTGCCTGGTGTGCGTGCCCTGGGACGC
ACGGCCGCCCCCCGCCGCCCCCTCCTTCCGCCAGGTGTCCTGCCTGAAGGAGCTGGTGGCCCGAGTGCTG
CAGAGGCTGTGCGAGCGCGGCGCGAAGAACGTGCTGGCCTTCGGCTTCGCGCTGCTGGACGGGGCCCGCG
GGGGCCCCCCCGAGGCCTTCACCACCAGCGTGCGCAGCTACCTGCCCAACACGGTGACCGACGCACTGCG
GGGGAGCGGGGCGTGGGGGCTGCTGCTGCGCCGCGTGGGCGACGACGTGCTGGTTCACCTGCTGGCACGC
TGCGCGCTCTTTGTGCTGGTGGCTCCCAGCTGCGCCTACCAGGTGTGCGGGCCGCCGCTGTACCAGCTCG
GCGCTGCCACTCAGGCCCGGCCCCCGCCACACGCTAGTGGACCCCGAAGGCGTCTGGGATGCGAACGGGC
CTGGAACCATAGCGTCAGGGAGGCCGGGGTCCCCCTGGGCCTGCCAGCCCCGGGTGCGAGGAGGCGCGGG
GGCAGTGCCAGCCGAAGTCTGCCGTTGCCCAAGAGGCCCAGGCGTGGCGCTGCCCCTGAGCCGGAGCGGA
CGCCCGTTGGGCAGGGGTCCTGGGCCCACCCGGGCAGGACGCGTGGACCGAGTGACCGTGGTTTCTGTGT
GGTGTCACCTGCCAGACCCGCCGAAGAAGCCACCTCTTTGGAGGGTGCGCTCTCTGGCACGCGCCACTCC
CACCCATCCGTGGGCCGCCAGCACCACGCGGGCCCCCCATCCACATCGCGGCCACCACGTCCCTGGGACA
CGCCTTGTCCCCCGGTGTACGCCGAGACCAAGCACTTCCTCTACTCCTCAGGCGACAAGGAGCAGCTGCG
GCCCTCCTTCCTACTCAGCTCTCTGAGGCCCAGCCTGACTGGCGCTCGGAGGCTCGTGGAGACCATCTTT
CTGGGTTCCAGGCCCTGGATGCCAGGGACTCCCCGCAGGTTGCCCCGCCTGCCCCAGCGCTACTGGCAAA
TGCGGCCCCTGTTTCTGGAGCTGCTTGGGAACCACGCGCAGTGCCCCTACGGGGTGCTCCTCAAGACGCA
CTGCCCGCTGCGAGCTGCGGTCACCCCAGCAGCCGGTGTCTGTGCCCGGGAGAAGCCCCAGGGCTCTGTG
GCGGCCCCCGAGGAGGAGGACACAGACCCCCGTCGCCTGGTGCAGCTGCTCCGCCAGCACAGCAGCCCCT
GGCAGGTGTACGGCTTCGTGCGGGCCTGCCTGCGCCGGCTGGTGCCCCCAGGCCTCTGGGGCTCCAGGCA
CAACGAACGCCGCTTCCTCAGGAACACCAAGAAGTTCATCTCCCTGGGGAAGCATGCCAAGCTCTCGCTG
CAGGAGCTGACGTGGAAGATGAGCGTGCGGGGCTGCGCTTGGCTGCGCAGGAGCCCAGGGGTTGGCTGTG
TTCCGGCCGCAGAGCACCGTCTGCGTGAGGAGATCCTGGCCAAGTTCCTGCACTGGCTGATGAGTGTGTA
CGTCGTCGAGCTGCTCAGGTCTTTCTTTTATGTCACGGAGACCACGTTTCAAAAGAACAGGCTCTTTTTC
TACCGGAAGAGTGTCTGGAGCAAGTTGCAAAGCATTGGAATCAGACAGCACTTGAAGAGGGTGCAGCTGC
GGGAGCTGTCGGAAGCAGAGGTCAGGCAGCATCGGGAAGCCAGGCCCGCCCTGCTGACGTCCAGACTCCG
CTTCATCCCCAAGCCTGACGGGCTGCGGCCGATTGTGAACATGGACTACGTCGTGGGAGCCAGAACGTTC
CGCAGAGAAAAGAGGGCCGAGCGTCTCACCTCGAGGGTGAAGGCACTGTTCAGCGTGCTCAACTACGAGC
GGGCGCGGCGCCCCGGCCTCCTGGGCGCCTCTGTGCTGGGCCTGGACGATATCCACAGGGCCTGGCGCAC
CTTCGTGCTGCGTGTGCGGGCCCAGGACCCGCCGCCTGAGCTGTACTTTGTCAAGGTGGATGTGACGGGC
GCGTACGACACCATCCCCCAGGACAGGCTCACGGAGGTCATCGCCAGCATCATCAAACCCCAGAACACGT
ACTGCGTGCGTCGGTATGCCGTGGTCCAGAAGGCCGCCCATGGGCACGTCCGCAAGGCCTTCAAGAGCCA
CGTCTCTACCTTGACAGACCTCCAGCCGTACATGCGACAGTTCGTGGCTCACCTGCAGGAGACCAGCCCG
CTGAGGGATGCCGTCGTCATCGAGCAGAGCTCCTCCCTGAATGAGGCCAGCAGTGGCCTCTTCGACGTCT
TCCTACGCTTCATGTGCCACCACGCCGTGCGCATCAGGGGCAAGTCCTACGTCCAGTGCCAGGGGATCCC
GCAGGGCTCCATCCTCTCCACGCTGCTCTGCAGCCTGTGCTACGGCGACATGGAGAACAAGCTGTTTGCG
GGGATTCGGCGGGACGGGCTGCTCCTGCGTTTGGTGGATGATTTCTTGTTGGTGACACCTCACCTCACCC
ACGCGAAAACCTTCCTCAGGACCCTGGTCCGAGGTGTCCCTGAGTATGGCTGCGTGGTGAACTTGCGGAA
GACAGTGGTGAACTTCCCTGTAGAAGACGAGGCCCTGGGTGGCACGGCTTTTGTTCAGATGCCGGCCCAC
GGCCTATTCCCCTGGTGCGGCCTGCTGCTGGATACCCGGACCCTGGAGGTGCAGAGCGACTACTCCAGCT
ATGCCCGGACCTCCATCAGAGCCAGTCTCACCTTCAACCGCGGCTTCAAGGCTGGGAGGAACATGCGTCG
CAAACTCTTTGGGGTCTTGCGGCTGAAGTGTCACAGCCTGTTTCTGGATTTGCAGGTGAACAGCCTCCAG
ACGGTGTGCACCAACATCTACAAGATCCTCCTGCTGCAGGCGTACAGGTTTCACGCATGTGTGCTGCAGC
TCCCATTTCATCAGCAAGTTTGGAAGAACCCCACATTTTTCCTGCGCGTCATCTCTGACACGGCCTCCCT
CTGCTACTCCATCCTGAAAGCCAAGAACGCAGGGATGTCGCTGGGGGCCAAGGGCGCCGCCGGCCCTCTG
CCCTCCGAGGCCGTGCAGTGGCTGTGCCACCAAGCATTCCTGCTCAAGCTGACTCGACACCGTGTCACCT
ACGTGCCACTCCTGGGGTCACTCAGGACAGCCCAGACGCAGCTGAGTCGGAAGCTCCCGGGGACGACGCT
GACTGCCCTGGAGGCCGCAGCCAACCCGGCACTGCCCTCAGACTTCAAGACCATCCTGGACTGAGTCGAA
TCTAGACCCAGCTTTCTTGTACAAAGTGGTGATAATCGAATTCCGATAATCAACCTCTGGATTACAAAAT
TTGTGAAAGATTGACTGGTATTCTTAACTATGTTGCTCCTTTTACGCTATGTGGATACGCTGCTTTAATG
CCTTTGTATCATGCTATTGCTTCCCGTATGGCTTTCATTTTCTCCTCCTTGTATAAATCCTGGTTGCTGT
CTCTTTATGAGGAGTTGTGGCCCGTTGTCAGGCAACGTGGCGTGGTGTGCACTGTGTTTGCTGACGCAAC
CCCCACTGGTTGGGGCATTGCCACCACCTGTCAGCTCCTTTCCGGGACTTTCGCTTTCCCCCTCCCTATT
GCCACGGCGGAACTCATCGCCGCCTGCCTTGCCCGCTGCTGGACAGGGGCTCGGCTGTTGGGCACTGACA
ATTCCGTGGTGTTGTCGGGGAAGCTGACGTCCTTTCCATGGCTGCTCGCCTGTGTTGCCACCTGGATTCT
GCGCGGGACGTCCTTCTGCTACGTCCCTTCGGCCCTCAATCCAGCGGACCTTCCTTCCCGCGGCCTGCTG
CCGGCTCTGCGGCCTCTTCCGCGTCTTCGCCTTCGCCCTCAGACGAGTCGGATCTCCCTTTGGGCCGCCT
CCCCGCATCGGGAATTCCCGCGGTTCGCTTTAAGACCAATGACTTACAAGGCAGCTGTAGATCTTAGCCA
CTTTTTAAAAGAAAAGGGGGGACTGGAAGGGCTAATTCACTCCCAACGAAGACAAGATGGGATCAATTCA
CCATGGGAATAACTTCGTATAGCATACATTATACGAAGTTATGCTGCTTTTTGCTTGTACTGGGTCTCTC
TGGTTAGACCAGATCTGAGCCTGGGAGCTCTCTGGCTAACTAGGGAACCCACTGCTTAAGCCTCAATAAA
GCTTGCCTTGAGTGCTTCAAGTAGTGTGTGCCCGTCTGTTGTGTGACTCTGGTAACTAGAGATCCCTCAG
ACCCTTTTAGTCAGTGTGGAAAATCTCTAGCAGCATCTAGTTGAATCGCCAGTGTGTCGAGCTAGCAGAT
CTTTTTCCCTCTGCCAAAAATTATGGGGACATCATGAAGCCCCTTGAGCATCTGACTTCTGGCTAATAAA
GGAAATTTATTTTCATTGCAATAGTGTGTTGGAATTTTTTGTGTCTCTCACTCGGAAGGACATATGGGAG
GGCAAATCATTTAAAACATCAGAATGAGTATTTGGTTTAGAGTTTGGCAACATATGCCCATATGCTGGCT
GCCATGAACAAAGGTTGGCTATAAAGAGGTCATCAGTATATGAAACAGCCCCCTGCTGTCCATTCCTTAT
TCCATAGAAAAGCCTTGACTTGAGGTTAGATTTTTTTTATATTTTGTTTTGTGTTATTTTTTTCTTTAAC
ATCCCTAAAATTTTCCTTACATGTTTTACTAGCCAGATTTTTCCTCCTCTCCTGACTACTCCCAGTCATA
GCTGTCCCTCTTCTCTTATGGAGATCCCTCGACCTGCAGCCCAAGCTTGGCGTAATCATGGTCATAGCTG
TTTCCTGTGTGAAATTGTTATCCGCTCACAATTCCACACAACATACGAGCCGGAAGCATAAAGTGTAAAG
CCTGGGGTGCCTAATGAGTGAGCTAACTCACATTAATTGCGTTGCGCTCACTGCCCGCTTTCCAGTCGGG
AAACCTGTCGTGCCAGCGGATCCGCATCTCAATTAGTCAGCAACCATAGTCCCGCCCCTAACTCCGCCCA
TCCCGCCCCTAACTCCGCCCAGTTCCGCCCATTCTCCGCCCCATGGCTGACTAATTTTTTTTATTTATGC
AGAGGCCGAGGCCGCCTCGGCCTCTGAGCTATTCCAGAAGTAGTGAGGAGGCTTTTTTGGAGGCCTAGGC
TTTTGCAAAAAGCTAACTTGTTTATTGCAGCTTATAATGGTTACAAATAAAGCAATAGCATCACAAATTT
CACAAATAAAGCATTTTTTTCACTGCATTCTAGTTGTGGTTTGTCCAAACTCATCAATGTATCTTATCAT
GTCTGGATCCGCTGCATTAATGAATCGGCCAACGCGCGGGGAGAGGCGGTTTGCGTATTGGGCGCTCTTC
CGCTTCCTCGCTCACTGACTCGCTGCGCTCGGTCGTTCGGCTGCGGCGAGCGGTATCAGCTCACTCAAAG
GCGGTAATACGGTTATCCACAGAATCAGGGGATAACGCAGGAAAGAACATGTGAGCAAAAGGCCAGCAAA
AGGCCAGGAACCGTAAAAAGGCCGCGTTGCTGGCGTTTTTCCATAGGCTCCGCCCCCCTGACGAGCATCA
CAAAAATCGACGCTCAAGTCAGAGGTGGCGAAACCCGACAGGACTATAAAGATACCAGGCGTTTCCCCCT
GGAAGCTCCCTCGTGCGCTCTCCTGTTCCGACCCTGCCGCTTACCGGATACCTGTCCGCCTTTCTCCCTT
CGGGAAGCGTGGCGCTTTCTCATAGCTCACGCTGTAGGTATCTCAGTTCGGTGTAGGTCGTTCGCTCCAA
GCTGGGCTGTGTGCACGAACCCCCCGTTCAGCCCGACCGCTGCGCCTTATCCGGTAACTATCGTCTTGAG
TCCAACCCGGTAAGACACGACTTATCGCCACTGGCAGCAGCCACTGGTAACAGGATTAGCAGAGCGAGGT
ATGTAGGCGGTGCTACAGAGTTCTTGAAGTGGTGGCCTAACTACGGCTACACTAGAAGAACAGTATTTGG
TATCTGCGCTCTGCTGAAGCCAGTTACCTTCGGAAAAAGAGTTGGTAGCTCTTGATCCGGCAAACAAACC
ACCGCTGGTAGCGGTGGTTTTTTTGTTTGCAAGCAGCAGATTACGCGCAGAAAAAAAGGATCTCAAGAAG
ATCCTTTGATCTTTTCTACGGGGTCTGACGCTCAGTGGAACGAAAACTCACGTTAAGGGATTTTGGTCAT
GAGATTATCAAAAAGGATCTTCACCTAGATCCTTTTAAATTAAAAATGAAGTTTTAAATCAATCTAAAGT
ATATATGAGTAAACTTGGTCTGACAGTTACCAATGCTTAATCAGTGAGGCACCTATCTCAGCGATCTGTC
TATTTCGTTCATCCATAGTTGCCTGACTCCCCGTCGTGTAGATAACTACGATACGGGAGGGCTTACCATC
TGGCCCCAGTGCTGCAATGATACCGCGAGACCCACGCTCACCGGCTCCAGATTTATCAGCAATAAACCAG
CCAGCCGGAAGGGCCGAGCGCAGAAGTGGTCCTGCAACTTTATCCGCCTCCATCCAGTCTATTAATTGTT
GCCGGGAAGCTAGAGTAAGTAGTTCGCCAGTTAATAGTTTGCGCAACGTTGTTGCCATTGCTACAGGCAT
CGTGGTGTCACGCTCGTCGTTTGGTATGGCTTCATTCAGCTCCGGTTCCCAACGATCAAGGCGAGTTACA
TGATCCCCCATGTTGTGCAAAAAAGCGGTTAGCTCCTTCGGTCCTCCGATCGTTGTCAGAAGTAAGTTGG
CCGCAGTGTTATCACTCATGGTTATGGCAGCACTGCATAATTCTCTTACTGTCATGCCATCCGTAAGATG
CTTTTCTGTGACTGGTGAGTACTCAACCAAGTCATTCTGAGAATAGTGTATGCGGCGACCGAGTTGCTCT
TGCCCGGCGTCAATACGGGATAATACCGCGCCACATAGCAGAACTTTAAAAGTGCTCATCATTGGAAAAC
GTTCTTCGGGGCGAAAACTCTCAAGGATCTTACCGCTGTTGAGATCCAGTTCGATGTAACCCACTCGTGC
ACCCAACTGATCTTCAGCATCTTTTACTTTCACCAGCGTTTCTGGGTGAGCAAAAACAGGAAGGCAAAAT
GCCGCAAAAAAGGGAATAAGGGCGACACGGAAATGTTGAATACTCATACTCTTCCTTTTTCAATATTATT
GAAGCATTTATCAGGGTTATTGTCTCATGAGCGGATACATATTTGAATGTATTTAGAAAAATAAACAAAT
AGGGGTTCCGCGCACATTTCCCCGAAAAGTGCCACCTGGGTCGACATTGATTATTGACTAGTTATTAATA
GTAATCAATTACGGGGTCATTAGTTCATAGCCCATATATGGAGTTCCGCGTTACATAACTTACGGTAAAT
GGCCCGCCTGGCTGACCGCCCAACGACCCCCGCCCATTGACGTCAATAATGACGTATGTTCCCATAGTAA
CGCCAATAGGGACTTTCCATTGACGTCAATGGGTGGAGTATTTACGGTAAACTGCCCACTTGGCAGTACA
TCAAGTGTATCATATGCCAAGTACGCCCCCTATTGACGTCAATGACGGTAAATGGCCCGCCTGGCATTAT
GCCCAGTACATGACCTTATGGGACTTTCCTACTTGGCAGTACATCTACGTATTAGTCATCGCTATTACCA
TGGGAGGCGTGGCCTGGGCGGGACTGGGGAGTGGCGAGCCCTCAGATCCTGCATATAAGCAGCTGCTTTT
TGCCTGTACTGGGTCTCTCTGGTTAGACCAGATCTGAGCCTGGGAGCTCTCTGGCTAACTAGGGAACCCA
CTGCTTAAGCCTCAATAAAGCTTGCCTTGAGTGCTTCAAGTAGTGTGTGCCCGTCTGTTGTGTGACTCTG
GTAACTAGAGATCCCTCAGACCCTTTTAGTCAGTGTGGAAAATCTCTAGCAGTGGCGCCCGAACAGGGAC
TTGAAAGCGAAAGGGAAACCAGAGGAGCTCTCTCGACGCAGGACTCGGCTTGCTGAAGCGCGCACGGCAA
GAGGCGAGGGGCGGCGACTGGTGAGTACGCCAAAAATTTTGACTAGCGGAGGCTAGAAGGAGAGAGATGG
GTGCGAGAGCGTCAGTATTAAGCGGGGGAGAATTAGATCGCGATGGGAAAAAATTCGGTTAAGGCCAGGG
GGAAAGAAAAAATATAAATTAAAACATATAGTATGGGCAAGCAGGGAGCTAGAACGATTCGCAGTTAATA
CTGGCCTGTTAGAAACATCAGAAGGCTGTAGACAAATACTGGGACAGCTACAACCATCCCTTCAGACAGG
ATCAGAAGAACTTAGATCATTATATAATACAGTAGCAACCCTCTATTGTGTGCATCAAAGGATAGAGATA
AAAGACACCAAGGAAGCTTTAGACAAGATAGAGGAAGAGCAAAACAAAAGTAAGAAAAAAGCACAGCAAG
CAGCAGGATCTTCAGACCTGGAAATTCCCTACAATCCCCAAAGTCAAGGAGTAGTAGAATCTATGAATAA
AGAATTAAAGAAAATTATAGGACAGGTAAGAGATCAGGCTGAACATCTTAAGACAGCAGTACAAATGGCA
GTATTCATCCACAATTTTAAAAGAAAAGGGGGGATTGGGGGGTACAGTGCAGGGGAAAGAATAGTAGACA
TAATAGCAACAGACATACAAACTAAAGAATTACAAAAACAAATTACAAAAATTCAAAATTTTCGGGTTTA
TTACAGGGACAGCAGAAATCCACTTTGGAAAGGACCAGCAAAGCTCCTCTGGAAAGGTGAAGGGGCAGTA
GTAATACAAGATAATAGTGACATAAAAGTAGTGCCAAGAAGAAAAGCAAAGATCATTAGGGATTATGGAA
AACAGATGGCAGGTGATGATTGTGTGGCAAGTAGACAGGATGAGGATTAGAACATGGAAAAGTTTAGTAA
AACACCATAAGGAGGAGATATGAGGGACAATTGGAGAAGTGAATTATATAAATATAAAGTAGTAAAAATT
GAACCATTAGGAGTAGCACCCACCAAGGCAAAGAGAAGAGTGGTGCAGAGAGAAAAAAGAGCAGTGGGAA
TAGGAGCTTTGTTCCTTGGGTTCTTGGGAGCAGCAGGAAGCACTATGGGCGCAGCGTCAATGACGCTGAC
GGTACAGGCCAGACAATTATTGTCTGGTATAGTGCAGCAGCAGAACAATTTGCTGAGGGCTATTGAGGCG
CAACAGCATCTGTTGCAACTCACAGTCTGGGGCATCAAGCAGCTCCAGGCAAGAATCCTGGCTGTGGAAA
GATACCTAAAGGATCAACAGCTCCTGGGGATTTGGGGTTGCTCTGGAAAACTCATTTGCACCACTGCTGT
GCCTTGGAATGCTAGTTGGAGTAATAAATCTCTGGAACAGATTTGGAATCACACGACCTGGATGGAGTGG
GACAGAGAAATTAACAATTACACAAGCTTAATACACTCCTTAATTGAAGAATCGCAAAACCAGCAAGAAA
AGAATGAACAAGAATTATTGGAATTAGATAAATGGGCAAGTTTGTGGAATTGGTTTAACATAACAAATTG
GCTGTGGTATATAAAATTATTCATAATGATAGTAGGAGGCTTGGTAGGTTTAAGAATAGTTTTTGCTGTA
CTTTCTATAGTGAATAGAGTTAGGCAGGGATATTCACCATTATCGTTTCAGACCCACCTCCCAACCCCGA
GGGGACCCGACAGGCCCGAAGGAATAGAAGAAGAAGGTGGAGAGAGAGACAGAGACAGATCCATTCGATT
AGTGAACGGATCTCGACGGTATCTAGTGATTATCGGAT
Features (pLannotate 1.2.2; 29 found; start..end, strand, type, name):
      1..21      +  protein_bind   attB4: mutant version of attB; core recombination site for the Gateway® BP reaction BP Clonase™
     26..536     +  promoter       hPGK promoter: human phosphoglycerate kinase 1 promoter
    538..558     +  protein_bind   attB1: mutant version of attB; core recombination site for the Gateway® BP reaction BP Clonase™
    656..4054    +  CDS            hTERT: human telomerase reverse transcriptase, the catalytic subunit of telomerase; TERT; prevents telomere shortening and allows postsenescent cells to proliferate beyond crisis (Counter et al., 1998); also known as EST2
   4066..4090    -  protein_bind   attB2: mutant version of attB; recombination site for the Gateway® BP reaction BP Clonase™
   4108..4696    +  misc_feature   WPRE: woodchuck hepatitis virus posttranscriptional regulatory element
   4729..4818    +  CDS            nef (fragment): NEF_HV1LA - Experimental evidence at protein level: Swiss-Prot protein existence level 1. Extracellular Nef protein targets CD4(+) T-lymphocytes for apoptosis by interacting with CXCR4 surface receptors. From Human immunodeficiency virus type 1 group M subtype B (isolate Lai) (HIV-1).
   4839..4872    +  protein_bind   loxP: Cre-mediated recombination occurs in the 8-bp core sequence (GCATACAT). Cre recombinase
   4892..5072    +  LTR            5' LTR (truncated): truncated 5' long terminal repeat (LTR) from HIV-1
   5175..5230    +  polyA_signal   β-globin poly(A) signal: rabbit β-globin polyadenylation signal (Gil and Proudfoot, 1987)
   5615..5631    -  protein_bind   lac operator: The lac repressor binds to the lac operator to inhibit transcription in E. coli. This inhibition can be relieved by adding lactose or isopropyl-β-D-thiogalactopyranoside (IPTG). lac repressor encoded by lacI
   5639..5669    -  promoter       lac promoter: promoter for the E. coli lac operon
   5684..5705    -  protein_bind   CAP binding site: CAP binding activates transcription in the presence of cAMP. E. coli catabolite activator protein
   5718..5757    -  CDS            lacI (fragment): lac repressor; lacI; The lac repressor binds to the lac operator to inhibit transcription in E. coli. This inhibition can be relieved by adding lactose or isopropyl-β-D-thiogalactopyranoside (IPTG).
   5764..5786    +  promoter       SV40 promoter (fragment): SV40 enhancer and early promoter
   5810..5945    +  rep_origin     SV40 ori: SV40 origin of replication
   5965..6099    +  polyA_signal   SV40 poly(A) signal: SV40 polyadenylation signal
   6101..6155    -  CDS            lacI (fragment): lac repressor; lacI; The lac repressor binds to the lac operator to inhibit transcription in E. coli. This inhibition can be relieved by adding lactose or isopropyl-β-D-thiogalactopyranoside (IPTG).
   6338..6926    -  rep_origin     ori: high-copy-number ColE1/pMB1/pBR322/pUC origin of replication
   7097..7957    -  CDS            AmpR: β-lactamase; bla; confers resistance to ampicillin, carbenicillin, and related antibiotics
   7958..8062    -  promoter       AmpR promoter: bla
   8093..8472    +  enhancer       CMV enhancer: human cytomegalovirus immediate early enhancer
   8474..8731    +  LTR            5' LTR (truncated): truncated 5' long terminal repeat (LTR) from HIV-1
   8778..8903    +  misc_feature   HIV-1 Ψ: packaging signal of human immunodeficiency virus type 1
   8887..9246    +  CDS            HIV-1 gag (fragment): gag protein from human immunodeficiency virus 1; gag
   9395..9512    +  misc_feature   cPPT/CTS: central polypurine tract and central termination sequence of HIV-1
   9655..9738    +  CDS            vif (fragment): VIF_HV1BR - Experimental evidence at protein level: Swiss-Prot protein existence level 1. Counteracts the innate antiviral activity of host APOBEC3F and APOBEC3G. Forms a complex with host APOBEC3F and APOBEC3G thus preventing the entry of these lethally hypermutating enzymes into progeny virions. Recruits an active E3 ubiquitin ligase complex composed of elongin BC, CUL5, and RBX2 to induce polyubiquitination of APOBEC3G and APOBEC3F. In turn, they are directed to the 26S proteasome for degradation. Vif interaction with APOBEC3G also blocks its cytidine deaminase activity in a proteasome-inde
   9872..10105   +  misc_feature   RRE: The Rev response element (RRE) of HIV-1 allows for Rev-dependent mRNA export from the nucleus to the cytoplasm.
  10482..10582   +  CDS            Rev (fragment): human immunodeficiency virus 1 (HIV-1) Rev protein; rev; enhances nuclear export of unspliced and incompletely spliced viral mRNAs
