[The description below was written by a language model from this plasmid's Addgene catalogue record and pLannotate feature annotations shown in this document.]
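Description:
pCLX-PGK-hTERT is an HIV-1-based lentiviral transfer vector of about 10.6 kb, built on the pCLX backbone, for constitutive expression of human telomerase reverse transcriptase (hTERT), the catalytic subunit of telomerase. It is maintained in E. coli as a high-copy plasmid through a ColE1/pUC-type origin and is selected with ampicillin via the β-lactamase gene. The backbone also carries an SV40 origin and remnants of lac regulatory sequences. Two sequence records, one from the depositor and one from repository sequencing, differ by a single nucleotide in length. They show the same 29 features in the same order, only numbered from different starting points.

The vector genome is transcribed from a hybrid 5' end in which the CMV enhancer is joined to a truncated HIV-1 LTR. This is followed by the Ψ packaging signal with a partial gag fragment, the cPPT/CTS element, and the Rev response element for Rev-dependent nuclear export of the genomic RNA. The expression cassette was assembled by multi-site Gateway recombination: the human PGK promoter lies between attB4 and attB1, and the hTERT coding sequence lies between attB1 and attB2. A WPRE downstream enhances transcript expression. The 3' LTR is truncated and has a loxP site just upstream of it. Copying of this region into both LTRs during reverse transcription would be expected to flank the integrated provirus with loxP sites and allow Cre-mediated excision, although the record does not state this purpose. A rabbit β-globin polyadenylation signal follows the 3' LTR.

No mammalian selection marker or reporter is annotated. Because hTERT prevents telomere shortening and promotes proliferation, the vector suits extending the lifespan of, or immortalizing, transduced cells. For the same reason, the depositor advises heightened biosafety containment when producing particles with human-tropic envelopes.
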