Addgene plasmid #114315: pCLX-PGK-hTERT
Purpose: Constitutive expression of the hTert protein
Depositing lab: Patrick Salmon. Depositing organization: University of Geneva.
Backbone
  Vector backbone: pCLX
  Vector type: Lentiviral
Growth in bacteria
  Bacterial resistance: Ampicillin, 100 μg/mL
  Growth temperature: 37°C
  Growth strain: NEB Stable
  Copy number: High Copy
Gene/Insert
  Gene/Insert name: hTERT
  Species: H. sapiens (human)
  Entrez Gene: TERT (a.k.a. CMM9, DKCA2, DKCB4, EST2, PFBMFT1, TCS1, TP2, TRT, hEST2, hTRT)
  Cloning method: Gateway Cloning
Terms and licenses: Academic/Nonprofit Terms; Industry Terms: Not Available to Industry
Depositor comments: Due to the role of the transgene in cell proliferation, lentivectors produced with human-tropic envelopes must be produced in BSL2+/BSL3 conditions.
How to cite: pCLX-PGK-hTERT was a gift from Patrick Salmon (Addgene plasmid # 114315 ; http://n2t.net/addgene:114315 ; RRID:Addgene_114315)
